>Addgene plasmid #52282 | pTXG-hTDG-K330A | depositor full sequence | sequence record 80849 | pTXG-hTDG-K330A sequence 8394 bps
TAATACGACTCACTATAGGGGAATTGTGAGCGGATAACAATTCCCCTCTAGAAATAATTTTGTTTAACTT
TAAGAAGGAGATATAACCATGGAAGCGGAGAACGCGGGCAGCTATTCCCTTCAGCAAGCTCAAGCTTTTT
ATACGTTTCCATTTCAACAACTGATGGCTGAAGCTCCTAATATGGCAGTTGTGAATGAACAGCAAATGCC
AGAAGAAGTTCCAGCCCCAGCTCCTGCTCAGGAACCAGTGCAAGAGGCTCCAAAAGGAAGAAAAAGAAAA
CCCAGAACAACAGAACCAAAACAACCAGTGGAACCCAAAAAACCTGTTGAGTCAAAAAAATCTGGCAAGT
CTGCAAAATCAAAAGAAAAACAAGAAAAAATTACAGACACATTTAAAGTAAAAAGAAAAGTAGACCGTTT
TAATGGTGTTTCAGAAGCTGAACTTCTGACCAAGACTCTCCCCGATATTTTGACCTTCAATCTGGACATT
GTCATTATTGGCATAAACCCGGGACTAATGGCTGCTTACAAAGGGCATCATTACCCTGGACCTGGAAACC
ATTTTTGGAAGTGTTTGTTTATGTCAGGGCTCAGTGAGGTCCAGCTGAACCATATGGATGATCACACTCT
ACCAGGGAAGTATGGTATTGGATTTACCAACATGGTGGAAAGGACCACGCCCGGCAGCAAAGATCTCTCC
AGTAAAGAATTTCGTGAAGGAGGACGTATTCTAGTACAGAAATTACAGAAATATCAGCCACGAATAGCAG
TGTTTAATGGAAAATGTATTTATGAAATTTTTAGTAAAGAAGTTTTTGGAGTAAAGGTTAAGAACTTGGA
ATTTGGGCTTCAGCCCCATAAGATTCCAGACACAGAAACTCTCTGCTATGTTATGCCATCATCCAGTGCA
AGATGTGCTCAGTTTCCTCGAGCCCAAGACAAAGTTCATTACTACATAAAACTGAAGGACTTAAGAGATC
AGTTGAAAGGCATTGAACGAAATATGGACGTTCAAGAGGTGCAATATACATTTGACCTACAGCTTGCCCA
AGAGGATGCAAAGAAGATGGCTGTTGCGGAAGAAAAATATGATCCAGGTTATGAGGCAGCATATGGTGGT
GCTTACGGAGAAAATCCATGCAGCAGTGAACCTTGTGGCTTCTCTTCAAATGGGCTAATTGAGAGCGTGG
AGTTAAGAGGAGAATCAGCTTTCAGTGGCATTCCTAATGGGCAGTGGATGACCCAGTCATTTACAGACCA
AATTCCTTCCTTTAGTAATCACTGTGGAACACAAGAACAGGAAGAAGAAAGCCATGCTGAATTCCTCGAG
ATGTGCATCTGCGGAGATGCACTAGTTGCCCTACCCGAGGGCGAGTCGGTACGCATCGCCGACATCGTGC
CGGGTGCGCGGCCCAACAGTGACAACGCCATCGACCTGAAAGTCCTTGACCGGCATGGCAATCCCGTGCT
CGCCGACCGGCTGTTCCACTCCGGCGAGCATCCGGTGTACACGGTGCGTACGGTCGAAGGTCTGCGTGTG
ACGGGCACCGCGAACCACCCGTTGTTGTGTTTGGTCGACGTCGCCGGGGTGCCGACCCTGCTGTGGAAGC
TGATCGACGAAATCAAGCCGGGCGATTACGCGGTGATTCAACGCAGCGCATTCAGCGTCGACTGTGCAGG
TTTTGCCCGCGGGAAACCCGAATTTGCGCCCACAACCTACACAGTCGGCGTCCCTGGACTGGTGCGTTTC
TTGGAAGCACACCACCGAGACCCGGACGCCCAAGCTATCGCCGACGAGCTGACCGACGGGCGGTTCTACT
ACGCGAAAGTCGCCAGTGTCACCGACGCCGGCGTGCAGCCGGTGTATAGCCTTCGTGTCGACACGGCAGA
CCACGCGTTTATCACGAACGGGTTCGTCAGCCACGCTACTGGCCTCACCGGTCTGAACTCAGGCCTCGGA
TCCGGAATGTCCCCTATACTAGGTTATTGGAAAATTAAGGGCCTTGTGCAACCCACTCGACTTCTTTTGG
AATATCTTGAAGAAAAATATGAAGAGCATTTGTATGAGCGCGATGAAGGTGATAAATGGCGAAACAAAAA
GTTTGAATTGGGTTTGGAGTTTCCCAATCTTCCTTATTATATTGATGGTGATGTTAAATTAACACAGTCT
ATGGCCATCATACGTTATATAGCTGACAAGCACAACATGTTGGGTGGTTGTCCAAAAGAGCGTGCAGAGA
TTTCAATGCTTGAAGGAGCGGTTTTGGATATTAGATACGGTGTTTCGAGAATTGCATATAGTAAAGACTT
TGAAACTCTCAAAGTTGATTTTCTTAGCAAGCTACCTGAAATGCTGAAAATGTTCGAAGATCGTTTATGT
CATAAAACATATTTAAATGGTGATCATGTAACCCATCCTGACTTCATGTTGTATGACGCTCTTGATGTTG
TTTTATACATGGACCCAATGTGCCTGGATGCGTTCCCAAAATTAGTTTGTTTTAAAAAACGTATTGAAGC
TATCCCACAAATTGATAAGTACTTGAAATCCAGCAAGTATATAGCATGGCCTTTGCAGGGCTGGCAAGCC
ACGTTTGGTGGTGGCGACCATCCTCCAAAATAGATCCGGCTGCTAACAAAGCCCGAAAGGAAGCTGAGTT
GGCTGCTGCCACCGCTGAGCAATAACTAGCATAACCCCTTGGGGCCTCTAAACGGGTCTTGAGGGGTTTT
TTGCTGAAAGGAGGAACTATATCCGGATAACTACGTCAGGTGGCACTTTTCGGGGAAATGTGCGCGGAAC
CCCTATTTGTTTATTTTTCTAAATACATTCAAATATGTATCCGCTCATGAGACAATAACCCTGATAAATG
CTTCAATAATATTGAAAAAGGAAGAGTATGAGTATTCAACATTTCCGTGTCGCCCTTATTCCCTTTTTTG
CGGCATTTTGCCTTCCTGTTTTTGCTCACCCAGAAACGCTGGTGAAAGTAAAAGATGCTGAAGATCAGTT
GGGTGCACGAGTGGGTTACATCGAACTGGATCTCAACAGCGGTAAGATCCTTGAGAGTTTTCGCCCCGAA
GAACGTTCTCCAATGATGAGCACTTTTAAAGTTCTGCTATGTGGCGCGGTATTATCCCGTGTTGACGCCG
GGCAAGAGCAACTCGGTCGCCGCATACACTATTCTCAGAATGACTTGGTTGAGTACTCACCAGTCACAGA
AAAGCATCTTACGGATGGCATGACAGTAAGAGAATTATGCAGTGCTGCCATAACCATGAGTGATAACACT
GCGGCCAACTTACTTCTGACAACGATCGGAGGACCGAAGGAGCTAACCGCTTTTTTGCACAACATGGGGG
ATCATGTAACTCGCCTTGATCGTTGGGAACCGGAGCTGAATGAAGCCATACCAAACGACGAGCGTGACAC
CACGATGCCTGTAGCAATGGCAACAACGTTGCGCAAACTATTAACTGGCGAACTACTTACTCTAGCTTCC
CGGCAACAATTAATAGACTGGATGGAGGCGGATAAAGTTGCAGGACCACTTCTGCGCTCGGCCCTTCCGG
CTGGCTGGTTTATTGCTGATAAATCTGGAGCCGGTGAGCGTGGGTCTCGCGGTATCATTGCAGCACTGGG
GCCAGATGGTAAGCCCTCCCGTATCGTAGTTATCTACACGACGGGGAGTCAGGCAACTATGGATGAACGA
AATAGACAGATCGCTGAGATAGGTGCCTCACTGATTAAGCATTGGTAACTGTCAGACCAAGTTTACTCAT
ATATACTTTAGATTGATT
[38 nt withheld, positions 3799-3836]
A
[37 nt withheld, positions 3838-3874]
ATTTTGTTAAAATTCGCGTTAAATTTTTGTTAAATCAGCTCATTTTTTAACCAATAGGCCGAAATCGGCA
AAATCCCTTATAAATCAAAAGAATAGCCCGAGATAGGGT
[37 nt withheld, positions 3984-4020]
AAAGAACGTGGACTCCAACGTCAAAGG
[141 nt withheld, positions 4048-4188]
G
[125 nt withheld, positions 4190-4314]
AAAGGATCTAGGTGAAGATCCTTTTTGATAATCTCATGACCAAAATCCCTTAACGTGAGTTTTCGTTCCA
CTGAGCGTCAGACCCCGTAGAAAAGATCAAAGGATCTTCTTGAGATCCTTTTTTTCTGCGCGTAATCTGC
TGCTTGCAAACAAAAAAACCACCGCTACCAGCGGTGGTTTGTTTGCCGGATCAAGAGCTACCAACTCTTT
TTCCGAAGGTAACTGGCTTCAGCAGAGCGCAGATACCAAATACTGTCCTTCTAGTGTAGCCGTAGTTAGG
CCACCACTTCAAGAACTCTGTAGCACCGCCTACATACCTCGCTCTGCTAATCCTGTTACCAGTGGCTGCT
GCCAGTGGCGATAAGTCGTGTCTTACCGGGTTGGACTCAAGACGATAGTTACCGGATAAGGCGCAGCGGT
CGGGCTGAACGGGGGGTTCGTGCACACAGCCCAGCTTGGAGCGAACGACCTACACCGAACTGAGATACCT
ACAGCGTGAGCTATGAGAAAGCGCCACGCTTCCCGAAGGGAGAAAGGCGGACAGGTATCCGGTAAGCGGC
AGGGTCGGAACAGGAGAGCGCACGAGGGAGCTTCCAGGGGGAAACGCCTGGTATCTTTATAGTCCTGTCG
GGTTTCGCCACCTCTGACTTGAGCGTCGATTTTTGTGATGCTCGTCAGGGGGGCGGAGCCTATGGAAAAA
CGCCAGCAACGCGGCCTTTTTACGGTTCCTGGCCTTTTGCTGGCCTTTTGCTCACATGTTCTTTCCTGCG
TTATCCCCTGATTCTGTGGATAACCGTATTACCGCCTTTGAGTGAGCTGATACCGCTCGCCGCAGCCGAA
CGACCGAGCGCAGCGAGTCAGTGAGCGAGGAAGCTATGGTGCACTCTCAGTACAATCTGCTCTGATGCCG
CATAGTTAAGCCAGTATACACTCCGCTATCGCTACGTGACTGGGTCATGGCTGCGCCCCGACACCCGCCA
ACACCCGCTGACGCGCCCTGACGGGCTTGTCTGCTCCCGGCATCCGCTTACAGACAAGCTGTGACCGTCT
CCGGGAGCTGCATGTGTCAGAGGTTTTCACCGTCATCACCGAAACGCGCGAGGCAGCTGCGGTAAAGCTC
ATCAGCGTGGTCGTGCAGCGATTCACAGATGTCTGCCTGTTCATCCGCGTCCAGCTCGTTGAGTTTCTCC
AGAAGCGTTAATGTCTGGCTTCTGATAAAGCGGGCCATGTTAAGGGCGGTTTTTTCCTGTTTGGTCACTG
ATGCCTCCGTGTAAGGGGGATTTCTGTTCATGGGGGTAATGATACCGATGAAACGAGAGAGGATGCTCAC
GATACGGGTTACTGATGATGAACATGCCCGGTTACTGGAACGTTGTGAGGGTAAACAACTGGCGGTATGG
ATGCGGCGGGACCAGAGAAAAATCACTCAGGGTCAATGCCAGCCGAACGCCAGCAAGACGTAGCCCAGCG
CGTCGGCCGCCATGCCGGCGATAATGGCCTGCTTCTCGCCGAAACGTTTGGTGGCGGGACCAGTGACGAA
GGCTTGAGCGAGGGCGTGCAAGATTCCGAATACCGCAAGCGACAGGCCGATCATCGTCGCGCTCCAGCGA
AAGCGGTCCTCGCCGAAAATGACCCAGAGCGCTGCCGGCACCTGTCCTACGAGTTGCATGATAAAGAAGA
CAGTCATAAGTGCGGCGACGATAGTCATGCCCCGCGCCCACCGGAAGGAGCTGACTGGGTTGAAGGCTCT
CAAGGGCATCGGTCGAGATCCCGGTGCCTAATGAGTGAGCTAACTTACATTAATTGCGTTGCGCTCACTG
CCCGCTTTCCAGTCGGGAAACCTGTCGTGCCAGCTGCATTAATGAATCGGCCAACGCGCGGGGAGAGGCG
GTTTGCGTATTGGGCGCCAGGGTGGTTTTTCTTTTCACCAGTGAGACGGGCAACAGCTGATTGCCCTTCA
CCGCCTGGCCCTGAGAGAGTTGCAGCAAGCGGTCCACGCTGGTTTGCCCCAGCAGGCGAAAATCCTGTTT
GATGGTGGTTAACGGCGGGATATAACATGAGCTGTCTTCGGTATCGTCGTATCCCACTACCGAGATATCC
GCACCAACGCGCAGCCCGGACTCGGTAATGGCGCGCATTGCGCCCAGCGCCATCTGATCGTTGGCAACCA
GCATCGCAGTGGGAACGATGCCCTCATTCAGCATTTGCATGGTTTGTTGAAAACCGGACATGGCACTCCA
GTCGCCTTCCCGTTCCGCTATCGGCTGAATTTGATTGCGAGTGAGATATTTATGCCAGCCAGCCAGACGC
AGACGCGCCGAGACAGAACTTAATGGGCCCGCTAACAGCGCGATTTGCTGGTGACCCAATGCGACCAGAT
GCTCCACGCCCAGTCGCGTACCGTCTTCATGGGAGAAAATAATACTGTTGATGGGTGTCTGGTCAGAGAC
ATCAAGAAATAACGCCGGAACATTAGTGCAGGCAGCTTCCACAGCAATGGCATCCTGGTCATCCAGCGGA
TAGTTAATGATCAGCCCACTGACGCGTTGCGCGAGAAGATTGTGCACCGCCGCTTTACAGGCTTCGACGC
CGCTTCGTTCTACCATCGACACCACCACGCTGGCACCCAGTTGATCGGCGCGAGATTTAATCGCCGCGAC
AATTTGCGACGGCGCGTGCAGGGCCAGACTGGAGGTGGCAACGCCAATCAGCAACGACTGTTTGCCCGCC
AGTTGTTGTGCCACGCGGTTGGGAATGTAATTCAGCTCCGCCATCGCCGCTTCCACTTTTTCCCGCGTTT
TCGCAGAAACGTGGCTGGCCTGGTTCACCACGCGGGAAACGGTCTGATAAGAGACACCGGCATACTCTGC
GACATCGTATAACGTTACTGGTTTCACATTCACCACCCTGAATTGACTCTCTTCCGGGCGCTATCATGCC
ATACCGCGAAAGGTTTTGCGCCATTCGATGGTGTCCGGGATCTCGACGCTCTCCCTTATGCGACTCCTGC
ATTAGGAAGCAGCCCAGTAGTAGGTTGAGGCCGTTGAGCACCGCCGCCGCAAGGAATGGTGCATGCCGGC
ATGCCGCCCTTTCGTCTTCAAGAATTAATTCCCAATTCCCCAGGCATCAAATAAAACGAAAGGCTCAGTC
GAAAGACTGGGCCTTTCGTTTTATCTGTTGTTTGTCGGTGAACGCTCTCCTGAGTAGGACAAATCCGCCG
GGAGCGGATTTGAACGTTGCGAAGCAACGGCCCGGAGGGTGGCGGGCAGGACGCCCGCCATAAACTGCCA
GGAATTAATTCCCCAGGCATCAAATAAAACGAAAGGCTCAGTCGAAAGACTGGGCCTTTCGTTTTATCTG
TTGTTTGTCGGTGAACGCTCTCCTGAGTAGGACAAATCCGCCGGGAGCGGATTTGAACGTTGCGAAGCAA
CGGCCCGGAGGGTGGCGGGCAGGACGCCCGCCATAAACTGCCAGGAATTAATTCCCCAGGCATCAAATAA
AACGAAAGGCTCAGTCGAAAGACTGGGCCTTTCGTTTTATCTGTTGTTTGTCGGTGAACGCTCTCCTGAG
TAGGACAAATCCGCCGGGAGCGGATTTGAACGTTGCGAAGCAACGGCCCGGAGGGTGGCGGGCAGGACGC
CCGCCATAAACTGCCAGGAATTAATTCCCCAGGCATCAAATAAAACGAAAGGCTCAGTCGAAAGACTGGG
CCTTTCGTTTTATCTGTTGTTTGTCGGTGAACGCTCTCCTGAGTAGGACAAATCCGCCGGGAGCGGATTT
GAACGTTGCGAAGCAACGGCCCGGAGGGTGGCGGGCAGGACGCCCGCCATAAACTGCCAGGAATTAATTC
CCCAGGCATCAAATAAAACGAAAGGCTCAGTCGAAAGACTGGGCCTTTCGTTTTATCTGTTGTTTGTCGG
TGAACGCTCTCCTGAGTAGGACAAATCCGCCGGGAGCGGATTTGAACGTTGCGAAGCAACGGCCCGGAGG
GTGGCGGGCAGGACGCCCGCCATAAACTGCCAGGAATTGGGGATCGGAATTAATTCCCGGTTTAAACCGG
GGATCTCGATCCCGCGAAAT
Features (pLannotate 1.2.2; 25 found; start..end, strand, type, name):
      1..19      +  promoter       T7 promoter: promoter for bacteriophage T7 RNA polymerase
     20..44      +  protein_bind   lac operator: The lac repressor binds to the lac operator to inhibit transcription in E. coli. This inhibition can be relieved by adding lactose or isopropyl-β-D-thiogalactopyranoside (IPTG). lac repressor encoded by lacI
     59..81      +  RBS            RBS: efficient ribosome binding site from bacteriophage T7 gene 10 (Olins and Rangwala, 1989)
     89..1318    +  CDS            TDG: TDG_HUMAN - Experimental evidence at protein level: Swiss-Prot protein existence level 1. DNA glycosylase that plays a key role in active DNA demethylation: specifically recognizes and binds 5-formylcytosine (5fC) and 5-carboxylcytosine (5caC) in the context of CpG sites and mediates their excision through base-excision repair (BER) to install an unmethylated cytosine. Cannot remove 5-hydroxymethylcytosine (5hmC). According to an alternative model, involved in DNA demethylation by mediating DNA glycolase activity toward 5-hydroxymethyluracil (5hmU) produced by deamination of 5hmC. Also involve
   1343..1927    +  CDS            Mxe GyrA intein: modified GyrA intein (Southworth et al., 1999); Mycobacterium xenopi gyrA; N-terminal cleavage of this intein can be induced by thiols.
   1967..2620    +  CDS            GST26_SCHJA: Experimental evidence at protein level: Swiss-Prot protein existence level 1. GST isoenzymes appear to play a central role in the parasite detoxification system. Other functions are also suspected including a role in increasing the solubility of haematin in the parasite gut. From Schistosoma japonicum (Blood fluke).
   2629..2678    +  CDS            SET1 (fragment): solubility-enhancement tag derived from T7 phage gene 10B
   2686..2733    +  terminator     T7 terminator: transcription terminator for bacteriophage T7 RNA polymerase
   2793..2897    +  promoter       AmpR promoter: bla
   2898..3758    +  CDS            AmpR: β-lactamase; bla; confers resistance to ampicillin, carbenicillin, and related antibiotics
   3800..4313    -  rep_origin     M13 ori (sequence partly withheld): M13 bacteriophage origin of replication; arrow indicates direction of (+) strand synthesis
   4424..5012    +  rep_origin     ori: high-copy-number ColE1/pMB1/pBR322/pUC origin of replication
   5189..5279    -  misc_feature   bom (fragment): basis of mobility region from pBR322
   5381..5572    -  CDS            rop: Rop protein, which maintains plasmids at low copy number; rop
   5613..5723    +  CDS            mbeC (fragment): MBEC_ECOLX - Experimental evidence at protein level: Swiss-Prot protein existence level 1. Required for efficient mobilization of ColE1 plasmid and is thus essential to promote the specific transfer of the plasmid during conjugation. Probably functions by inducing DNA bending, helping the MbeA relaxase to melt the DNA around the nic site and cleave the phosphodiester bond. Binds specifically double-stranded DNA (dsDNA) containing the ColE1 oriT but does not recognize the inverted repeat (IR). From Escherichia coli.
   5758..6080    -  CDS            TcR (fragment): tetracycline efflux protein; tet; confers resistance to tetracycline
   6095..6116    -  protein_bind   CAP binding site: CAP binding activates transcription in the presence of cAMP. E. coli catabolite activator protein
   6129..7211    -  CDS            lacI: lac repressor; lacI; The lac repressor binds to the lac operator to inhibit transcription in E. coli. This inhibition can be relieved by adding lactose or isopropyl-β-D-thiogalactopyranoside (IPTG).
   7212..7289    -  promoter       lacI promoter: lacI
   7297..7390    -  CDS            TcR (fragment): tetracycline efflux protein; tet; confers resistance to tetracycline
   7442..7528    +  terminator     rrnB T1 terminator: Escherichia coli rrnB; transcription terminator T1 from the E. coli rrnB gene
   7625..7711    +  terminator     rrnB T1 terminator: Escherichia coli rrnB; transcription terminator T1 from the E. coli rrnB gene
   7808..7894    +  terminator     rrnB T1 terminator: Escherichia coli rrnB; transcription terminator T1 from the E. coli rrnB gene
   7991..8077    +  terminator     rrnB T1 terminator: Escherichia coli rrnB; transcription terminator T1 from the E. coli rrnB gene
   8174..8260    +  terminator     rrnB T1 terminator: Escherichia coli rrnB; transcription terminator T1 from the E. coli rrnB gene
