[The description below was written by a language model from this plasmid's Addgene catalogue record and pLannotate feature annotations shown in this document.]
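Description:
pTXG-hTDG-K330A is a bacterial expression plasmid built on the intein-fusion vector pTXB3, in which the original chitin-binding domain has been replaced with glutathione S-transferase from Schistosoma japonicum. It is propagated in E. coli through a ColE1/pMB1-type origin and selected with ampicillin via the bla gene. The catalogue lists it as high copy, although the feature table also shows a rop gene, which normally moderates copy number. An M13 phage origin, a partial bom region and remnants of a tetracycline resistance gene are carried over from the backbone. A plasmid-borne lacI gene supplies repressor, and a series of five rrnB T1 terminators sits upstream of the expression cassette, presumably limiting read-through transcription into it.

The cassette is driven by a T7 promoter with an adjacent lac operator and the T7 gene 10 ribosome binding site, so expression requires a T7 RNA polymerase host such as BL21(DE3) and is inducible with IPTG. The open reading frame encodes human thymine DNA glycosylase (TDG), a base-excision repair enzyme, carrying the K330A substitution that removes its SUMO acceptor lysine. TDG is fused at its C terminus to the Mycobacterium xenopi GyrA intein followed by GST, and the cassette ends at a T7 terminator. This arrangement allows capture of the fusion on glutathione resin, after which thiol-induced cleavage at the intein's N-terminal junction can release TDG free of the tag. The record indicates that the plasmid is co-expressed with a second vector as part of a recombinant SUMOylation system, where the non-modifiable K330A mutant would plausibly serve as a negative control for wild-type TDG, though that role is not stated explicitly.
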