Addgene plasmid #52282: pTXG-hTDG-K330A
Purpose: Bacterial expression of human TDG-K330A C-terminally fused to GyrA intein and GST
Depositing lab: Primo Schaer. Depositing organization: University of Basel. Publication: Versatile Recombinant SUMOylation System for the Production of SUMO-Modified Protein. Weber AR, Schuermann D, Schar P. PLoS One. 2014 Jul 9;9(7):e102157. doi: 10.1371/journal.pone.0102157. eCollection 2014. PubMed 25007328.
Backbone
  Vector backbone: pTXB3
  Backbone manufacturer: New England Biolabs
  Backbone size w/o insert (bp): 7194
  Total vector size (bp): 8394
  Modifications to backbone: CBD domain (StuI-BamHI fragment) replaced by GST (StuI-BglII fragment)
  Vector type: Bacterial Expression
Growth in bacteria
  Bacterial resistance: Ampicillin, 100 μg/mL
  Growth temperature: 37°C
  Growth strain: DH5alpha
  Growth instructions: In combination with a second vector for protein expression in BL21(DE3) cells, the selection pressure was reduced by half to 50 mg/L Ampicillin
  Copy number: High Copy
Gene/Insert
  Gene/Insert name: hTDG (alt name: thymine DNA glycosylase)
  Species: H. sapiens (human)
  Insert size (bp): 1232
  Mutation: K330A, SUMO acceptor site mutation
  GenBank ID: NM_003211.4
  Entrez Gene: TDG (a.k.a. hTDG)
  Promoter: T7
  Tag / fusion protein: GyrA-intein-GST (C terminal on backbone)
  Cloning method: Restriction Enzyme; 5′ cloning site NcoI (not destroyed); 3′ cloning site EcoRI (unknown if destroyed)
  Sequencing primers: 5′ TAATACGACTCACTATAGGG
Terms and licenses: Academic/Nonprofit Terms; Industry Terms: Not Available to Industry
How to cite: pTXG-hTDG-K330A was a gift from Primo Schaer (Addgene plasmid # 52282 ; http://n2t.net/addgene:52282 ; RRID:Addgene_52282)
