>Addgene plasmid #52282 | pTXG-hTDG-K330A | addgene partial sequence | sequence record 85628 | T7 5'-TAATACGACTCACTATAGGG-3'
AATAATTTTGTTTAACTTTAAGAAGGAGATATAACCATGGAAGCGGAGAACGCGGGCAGCTATTCCCTTC
AGCAAGCTCAAGCTTTTTATACGTTTCCATTTCAACAACTGATGGCTGAAGCTCCTAATATGGCAGTTGT
GAATGAACAGCAAATGCCAGAAGAAGTTCCAGCCCCAGCTCCTGCTCAGGAACCAGTGCAAGAGGCTCCA
AAAGGAAGAAAAAGAAAACCCAGAACAACAGAACCAAAACAACCAGTGGAACCCAAAAAACCTGTTGAGT
CAAAAAAATCTGGCAAGTCTGCAAAATCAAAAGAAAAACAAGAAAAAATTACAGACACATTTAAAGTAAA
AAGAAAAGTAGACCGTTTTAATGGTGTTTCAGAAGCTGAACTTCTGACCAAGACTCTCCCCGATATTTTG
ACCTTCAATCTGGACATTGTCATTATTGGCATAAACCCGGGACTAATGGCTGCTTACAAAGGGCATCATT
ACCCTGGACCTGGAAACCATTTTTGGAAGTGTTTGTTTATGTCAGGGCTCAGTGAGGTCCAGCTGAACCA
TATGGATGATCACACTCTACCAGGGAAGTATGGTATTGGATTTACCAACATGGTGGAAAGGACCACGCCC
GGCAGCAAAGATCTCTCCAGTAAAGAATTTCGTGAAGGAGGACGTATTCTAGTACAGAAATTACAGAAAT
ATCAGCCACGAATAGCAGTGTTTAATGGAAAATGTATTTATGAAATTTTTAGTAAAGAAGTTTTTGGAGT
AAAGGTTAAGAACTTGGAATTTGGGCTTCAGCCCCATAAGATTCCAGACACAGAAACTCTCTGCTATGTT
ATGCCATCATCCAGTGCAAGATGTGCTCAGTTTCCTCGAGCC
