>Addgene plasmid #52282 | pTXG-hTDG-K330A | addgene partial sequence | sequence record 86326 | GST-R 5'-AAAGAAGTCGAGTGGGTTGC-3'
GGGACATTCCGGATCCGAGGCCTGAGTTCAGACCGGTGAGGCCAGTAGCGTGGCTGACGAACCCGTTCGT
GATAAACGCGTGGTCTGCCGTGTCGACACGAAGGCTATACACCGGCTGCACGCCGGCGTCGGTGACACTG
GCGACTTTCGCGTAGTAGAACCGCCCGTCGGTCAGCTCGTCGGCGATAGCTTGGGCGTCCGGGTCTCGGT
GGTGTGCTTCCAAGAAACGCACCAGTCCAGGGACGCCGACTGTGTAGGTTGTGGGCGCAAATTCGGGTTT
CCCGCGGGCAAAACCTGCACAGTCGACGCTGAATGCGCTGCGTTGAATCACCGCGTAATCGCCCGGCTTG
ATTTCGTCGATCAGCTTCCACAGCAGGGTCGGCACCCCGGCGACGTCGACCAAACACAACAACGGGTGGT
TCGCGGTGCCCGTCACACGCAGACCTTCGACCGTACGCACCGTGTACACCGGATGCTCGCCGGAGTGGAA
CAGCCGGTCGGCGAGCACGGGATTGCCATGCCGGTCAAGGACTTTCAGGTCGATGGCGTTGTCACTGTTG
GGCCGCGCACCCGGCACGATGTCGGCGATGCGTACCGACTCGCCCTCGGGTAGGGCAACTAGTGCATCTC
CGCAGATGCACATCTCGAGGAATTCAGCATGGCTTTCTTCTTCCTGTTCTTGTGTTCCACAGTGATTACT
AAAGGAAGGAATTTGGTCTGTAAATGACTGGGTCATCCACTGCCCATTAGGAATGCCACTGAAAGCTGAT
TCTCCTCTTAACTCCACGCTCTCAATTAGCCCATTTGAAGAGAAGCCACAAGGTTCACTGCTGCATGGAT
TTTCTCCGTAAGCACCACCATATGCTGCCTCATAACCTG
